>Addgene plasmid #32545 | p3-K230-FokI_R (wt) | addgene partial sequence | sequence record 41291 | CMV-F
AGCTCTCTGGCTAACTAGAGAACCCACTGCTTACTGGCTTATCGAAATTAATACGACTCACTATAGGGAG
ACCCAAGCTTGCCACCATGGTGTACCCCTACGACGTGCCCGACTACGCCGAATTGCCTCCAAAAAAGAAG
AGAAAGGTAGGGATCCGAATTCCCGGGGAAAAACCGTACAGGTGTAAGTACTGCGACCGCTCCTTCAGCG
ACTCTTCGAACCTCCAGCGGCACGTCCGGAACATCCACACCGGGGAAAAACCGTATAAATGCGGCCAGTG
TGGGAAGTTCTACTCGCAGGTCTCCCACCTCACCCGCCACCAGAAAATCCACACCGGGGAAAAACCGTTT
CATTGTGGTTATTGTGAAAAATCTTTTTCTGTTAAAGATTATTTGACTAAACATATTCGTACTCATACCG
GGGAAAAACCGTATAAGTGCATGGAGTGTGGGAAGGCTTTTAACCGCAGGTCACACCTCACACGGCACCA
GCGGATTCACACCGGTGAAAAACAACTAGTCAAAAGTGAACTGGAGGAGAAGAAATCTGAACTTCGTCAT
AAATTGAAATATGTGCCTCATGAATATATTGAATTAATTGAAATTGCCAGAAATTCCACTCAGGATAGAA
TTCTTGAAATGAAGGTAATGGAATTTTTTATGAAAGTTTATGGATATAGAGGTAAACATTTGGGTGGATC
AAGGAAACCGGACGGAGCAATTTATACTGTCGGATCTCCTATTGATTACGGTGTGATCGTGGATACTAAA
GCTTATAGCGGAGGTTATAATCTGCCAATTGGCCAAGCAGATGAAATGCAACGATATGTCGAAGAAAATC
AAACACGAAACAAACATATCAACCCTAATGAATGG
