[The description below was written by a language model from this plasmid's Addgene catalogue record.]
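Description:
p3-K230-FokI_R (wt) is a mammalian expression plasmid encoding an artificial zinc finger nuclease (ZFN). It is built on the p3 backbone, a derivative of pcDNA3 of about 5.5 kb (without insert). In p3, an oligonucleotide encoding an HA epitope and a nuclear localization signal has been inserted and the restriction sites have been rearranged. The plasmid is maintained at high copy in E. coli under ampicillin selection. It also carries a neomycin resistance marker, so transfected mammalian cells can be selected with G418. The record does not name the promoter. pcDNA3-type vectors normally drive expression from the CMV immediate-early promoter, and the use of T7 and SP6 sequencing primers fits the usual pcDNA3 arrangement of phage promoters flanking the cloning site.

The ZFN coding sequence sits between XmaI and XhoI sites, both retained, in frame with the backbone-encoded N-terminal HA tag. The expressed protein can therefore be detected through the epitope, and the backbone's nuclear localization signal is there to direct it to the nucleus. The plasmid name suggests a zinc finger DNA-binding array called K230 fused to the wild-type FokI cleavage domain, with "R" probably marking the right-hand member of a ZFN pair. The record does not explain these designations or give the genomic target site. FokI must dimerize to cut DNA, so a construct like this is normally co-expressed with a partner ZFN that binds the adjacent half-site, producing a double-strand break. The associated study used ZFNs to generate targeted chromosomal deletions in human cells, which is the likely application of this plasmid.
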