Addgene plasmid #32545: p3-K230-FokI_R (wt)
Depositing lab: Jin-Soo Kim. Depositing organization: Seoul National University. Publication: Targeted chromosomal deletions in human cells using zinc finger nucleases. Lee HJ, Kim E, Kim JS. Genome Res. 2010 Jan;20(1):81-9. Epub 2009 Dec 1. 10.1101/gr.099747.109 PubMed 19952142.
Backbone
  Vector backbone: p3
  Backbone size w/o insert (bp): 5500
  Modifications to backbone: pcDNA3 plasmid with insertion of oligo that contains HA epitope/NLS signal and modified restriction enzyme structure
  Vector type: Mammalian Expression
  Selectable markers: Neomycin (select with G418)
Growth in bacteria
  Bacterial resistance: Ampicillin, 100 μg/mL
  Growth temperature: 37°C
  Growth strain: DH5alpha
  Copy number: High Copy
Gene/Insert
  Gene/Insert name: ZFN
  Species: artificial protein
  Tag / fusion protein: HA epitope (N terminal on backbone)
  Cloning method: Restriction Enzyme; 5′ cloning site XmaI (not destroyed); 3′ cloning site XhoI (not destroyed)
  Sequencing primers: 5′ T7; 3′ SP6
Terms and licenses: Academic/Nonprofit Terms; Industry Terms: Not Available to Industry
How to cite: p3-K230-FokI_R (wt) was a gift from Jin-Soo Kim (Addgene plasmid # 32545 ; http://n2t.net/addgene:32545 ; RRID:Addgene_32545)
